Addgene plasmid #77386: PHKG2 gRNA (BRDN0001147383)
Purpose: 3rd generation lentiviral gRNA plasmid targeting human PHKG2
Depositing lab: John Doench & David Root. Depositing organization: Broad Institute. Publication: Optimized sgRNA design to maximize activity and minimize off-target effects of CRISPR-Cas9. Doench JG, Fusi N, Sullender M, Hegde M, Vaimberg EW, Donovan KF, Smith I, Tothova Z, Wilen C, Orchard R, Virgin HW, Listgarten J, Root DE. Nat Biotechnol. 2016 Jan 18. doi: 10.1038/nbt.3437. PubMed 26780180.
Backbone
  Vector backbone: lentiGuide-Puro
  Backbone manufacturer: Zhang Lab (Addgene plasmid # 52963)
  Vector type: Mammalian Expression, Lentiviral, CRISPR
  Selectable markers: Puromycin
Growth in bacteria
  Bacterial resistance: Ampicillin, 100 μg/mL
  Growth temperature: 37°C
  Growth strain: DH5alpha
  Copy number: High Copy
Gene/Insert
  Gene/Insert name: PHKG2 (alt names: PHKG2; NM_000294.2)
  gRNA/shRNA sequence: GGAACGGTCATCCCACTCGG
  Species: H. sapiens (human)
  Entrez Gene: PHKG2 (a.k.a. GSD9C)
  Promoter: hU6
  Cloning method: Unknown
  Sequencing primers: 5′ U6-F; 3′ pS2-R
Terms and licenses: Academic/Nonprofit Terms; Industry Terms: Not Available to Industry
Depositor comments: The gRNA was designed to target the following Genbank reference sequence(s): NM_000294.2,NM_001172432.1. Note that this plasmid does NOT contain Cas9. It should be used in conjunction with lentiCas9-Blast (Addgene #52962) or otherwise with cell lines already expressing Cas9. Browse the full kinome gRNA library at http://www.addgene.org/pooled-library/broadgpp-human-kinome/ or visit http://www.broadinstitute.org/rnai/public/ for detailed protocols and information.
How to cite: PHKG2 gRNA (BRDN0001147383) was a gift from John Doench & David Root (Addgene plasmid # 77386 ; http://n2t.net/addgene:77386 ; RRID:Addgene_77386)
