[The description below was written by a language model from this plasmid's Addgene catalogue record and pLannotate feature annotations shown in this document.]
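Description:
PHKG2 gRNA (BRDN0001147383) is a third-generation lentiviral CRISPR guide plasmid built on the lentiGuide-Puro backbone, carrying a single guide RNA directed against human PHKG2 (also known as GSD9C). The guide was designed against two PHKG2 reference transcripts. The 8.3 kb plasmid is propagated in E. coli at high copy through a ColE1/pUC-type origin with ampicillin selection (AmpR, β-lactamase). It also retains an f1 origin, an SV40 origin and remnants of a lac/T7/T3 cloning region from the parental backbone.

The viral genome is transcribed from an RSV promoter fused to a truncated HIV-1 5' LTR, which makes transcription Tat-independent. This is followed by the Ψ packaging signal with a partial gag sequence and by the RRE for Rev-dependent nuclear export. The genome ends in a self-inactivating ΔU3 3' LTR followed by an SV40 polyadenylation signal.

Two expression units sit within the transfer region. In the first, a human U6 RNA polymerase III promoter drives the PHKG2-specific spacer fused to the Streptococcus pyogenes gRNA scaffold. A cPPT/CTS element, which aids nuclear import of the viral genome, lies just downstream of this unit. In the second, the EF-1α core promoter with its intron A drives puromycin N-acetyltransferase for selection of transduced mammalian cells, and a WPRE enhances transcript expression.

The plasmid does not encode Cas9, so it must be used with a separate Cas9 vector or in cells that already express Cas9. It is one member of a human kinome gRNA collection and is intended for Cas9-directed targeting of PHKG2 in human cells after lentiviral delivery.
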