Features (pLannotate 1.2.2; 29 found; start..end, strand, type, name):
     14..80      +  CDS            small t antigen (fragment): SV40 (simian virus 40) small t antigen
    106..317     +  promoter       EF-1α core promoter: core promoter for human elongation factor EF-1α
    318..1256    +  intron         EF-1α intron A: intron upstream of the start codon of human EF-1α
   1278..1877    +  CDS            PuroR (fragment): puromycin N-acetyltransferase; pac from Streptomyces; confers resistance to puromycin
   1893..2481    +  misc_feature   WPRE: woodchuck hepatitis virus posttranscriptional regulatory element
   2532..2551    +  misc_feature   cPPT/CTS (fragment): central polypurine tract and central termination sequence of HIV-1
   2553..2786    +  LTR            3' LTR (ΔU3): self-inactivating 3' long terminal repeat (LTR) from HIV-1
   2864..2985    +  polyA_signal   SV40 poly(A) signal: SV40 polyadenylation signal
   3025..3160    +  rep_origin     SV40 ori: SV40 origin of replication
   3181..3199    -  promoter       T7 promoter: promoter for bacteriophage T7 RNA polymerase
   3207..3362    +  CDS            lacZα (fragment): LacZα fragment of β-galactosidase; lacZ fragment
   3367..3795    +  rep_origin     f1 ori (sequence partly withheld): f1 bacteriophage origin of replication; arrow indicates direction of (+) strand synthesis
   3848..3952    +  promoter       AmpR promoter: bla
   3953..4813    +  CDS            AmpR: β-lactamase; bla; confers resistance to ampicillin, carbenicillin, and related antibiotics
   4984..5572    +  rep_origin     ori: high-copy-number ColE1/pMB1/pBR322/pUC origin of replication
   5755..5847    +  CDS            lacI (fragment): lac repressor; lacI; The lac repressor binds to the lac operator to inhibit transcription in E. coli. This inhibition can be relieved by adding lactose or isopropyl-β-D-thiogalactopyranoside (IPTG).
   5860..5881    +  protein_bind   CAP binding site: CAP binding activates transcription in the presence of cAMP. E. coli catabolite activator protein
   5896..5926    +  promoter       lac promoter: promoter for the E. coli lac operon
   5934..5950    +  protein_bind   lac operator: The lac repressor binds to the lac operator to inhibit transcription in E. coli. This inhibition can be relieved by adding lactose or isopropyl-β-D-thiogalactopyranoside (IPTG). lac repressor encoded by lacI
   5995..6013    +  promoter       T3 promoter: promoter for bacteriophage T3 RNA polymerase
   6041..6267    +  promoter       RSV promoter: Rous sarcoma virus enhancer/promoter
   6268..6448    +  LTR            5' LTR (truncated): truncated 5' long terminal repeat (LTR) from HIV-1
   6495..6620    +  misc_feature   HIV-1 Ψ: packaging signal of human immunodeficiency virus type 1
   6604..6967    +  CDS            HIV-1 gag (fragment): gag protein from human immunodeficiency virus 1; gag
   7113..7346    +  misc_feature   RRE: The Rev response element (RRE) of HIV-1 allows for Rev-dependent mRNA export from the nucleus to the cytoplasm.
   7723..7749    +  CDS            Rev (fragment): human immunodeficiency virus 1 (HIV-1) Rev protein; rev; enhances nuclear export of unspliced and incompletely spliced viral mRNAs
   7753..7993    +  promoter       U6 promoter: RNA polymerase III promoter for human U6 snRNA
   8023..8098    +  misc_RNA       gRNA scaffold: guide RNA scaffold for the Streptococcus pyogenes CRISPR/Cas9 system
   8154..8271    +  misc_feature   cPPT/CTS: central polypurine tract and central termination sequence of HIV-1
>Addgene plasmid #77386 | PHKG2 gRNA (BRDN0001147383) | addgene full sequence | sequence record 187662 | Addgene Assembled Sequence
CCCGGGTGCAAAGATGGATAAAGTTTTAAACAGAGAGGAATCTTTGCAGCTAATGGACCTTCTAGGTCTT
GAAAGGAGTGGGAATTGGCTCCGGTGCCCGTCAGTGGGCAGAGCGCACATCGCCCACAGTCCCCGAGAAG
TTGGGGGGAGGGGTCGGCAATTGATCCGGTGCCTAGAGAAGGTGGCGCGGGGTAAACTGGGAAAGTGATG
TCGTGTACTGGCTCCGCCTTTTTCCCGAGGGTGGGGGAGAACCGTATATAAGTGCAGTAGTCGCCGTGAA
CGTTCTTTTTCGCAACGGGTTTGCCGCCAGAACACAGGTAAGTGCCGTGTGTGGTTCCCGCGGGCCTGGC
CTCTTTACGGGTTATGGCCCTTGCGTGCCTTGAATTACTTCCACCTGGCTGCAGTACGTGATTCTTGATC
CCGAGCTTCGGGTTGGAAGTGGGTGGGAGAGTTCGAGGCCTTGCGCTTAAGGAGCCCCTTCGCCTCGTGC
TTGAGTTGAGGCCTGGCCTGGGCGCTGGGGCCGCCGCGTGCGAATCTGGTGGCACCTTCGCGCCTGTCTC
GCTGCTTTCGATAAGTCTCTAGCCATTTAAAATTTTTGATGACCTGCTGCGACGCTTTTTTTCTGGCAAG
ATAGTCTTGTAAATGCGGGCCAAGATCTGCACACTGGTATTTCGGTTTTTGGGGCCGCGGGCGGCGACGG
GGCCCGTGCGTCCCAGCGCACATGTTCGGCGAGGCGGGGCCTGCGAGCGCGGCCACCGAGAATCGGACGG
GGGTAGTCTCAAGCTGGCCGGCCTGCTCTGGTGCCTGGCCTCGCGCCGCCGTGTATCGCCCCGCCCTGGG
CGGCAAGGCTGGCCCGGTCGGCACCAGTTGCGTGAGCGGAAAGATGGCCGCTTCCCGGCCCTGCTGCAGG
GAGCTCAAAATGGAGGACGCGGCGCTCGGGAGAGCGGGCGGGTGAGTCACCCACACAAAGGAAAAGGGCC
TTTCCGTCCTCAGCCGTCGCTTCATGTGACTCCACGGAGTACCGGGCGCCGTCCAGGCACCTCGATTAGT
TCTCGAGCTTTTGGAGTACGTCGTCTTTAGGTTGGGGGGAGGGGTTTTATGCGATGGAGTTTCCCCACAC
TGAGTGGGTGGAGACTGAAGTTAGGCCAGCTTGGCACTTGATGTAATTCTCCTTGGAATTTGCCCTTTTT
GAGTTTGGATCTTGGTTCATTCTCAAGCCTCAGACAGTGGTTCAAAGTTTTTTTCTTCCATTTCAGGTGT
CGTGACGTACGGCCACCATGACCGAGTACAAGCCCACGGTGCGCCTCGCCACCCGCGACGACGTCCCCAG
GGCCGTACGCACCCTCGCCGCCGCGTTCGCCGACTACCCCGCCACGCGCCACACCGTCGATCCGGACCGC
CACATCGAGCGGGTCACCGAGCTGCAAGAACTCTTCCTCACGCGCGTCGGGCTCGACATCGGCAAGGTGT
GGGTCGCGGACGACGGCGCCGCCGTGGCGGTCTGGACCACGCCGGAGAGCGTCGAAGCGGGGGCGGTGTT
CGCCGAGATCGGCCCGCGCATGGCCGAGTTGAGCGGTTCCCGGCTGGCCGCGCAGCAACAGATGGAAGGC
CTCCTGGCGCCGCACCGGCCCAAGGAGCCCGCGTGGTTCCTGGCCACCGTCGGAGTCTCGCCCGACCACC
AGGGCAAGGGTCTGGGCAGCGCCGTCGTGCTCCCCGGAGTGGAGGCGGCCGAGCGCGCCGGGGTGCCCGC
CTTCCTGGAGACCTCCGCGCCCCGCAACCTCCCCTTCTACGAGCGGCTCGGCTTCACCGTCACCGCCGAC
GTCGAGGTGCCCGAAGGACCGCGCACCTGGTGCATGACCCGCAAGCCCGGTGCCTGAACGCGTTAAGTCG
ACAATCAACCTCTGGATTACAAAATTTGTGAAAGATTGACTGGTATTCTTAACTATGTTGCTCCTTTTAC
GCTATGTGGATACGCTGCTTTAATGCCTTTGTATCATGCTATTGCTTCCCGTATGGCTTTCATTTTCTCC
TCCTTGTATAAATCCTGGTTGCTGTCTCTTTATGAGGAGTTGTGGCCCGTTGTCAGGCAACGTGGCGTGG
TGTGCACTGTGTTTGCTGACGCAACCCCCACTGGTTGGGGCATTGCCACCACCTGTCAGCTCCTTTCCGG
GACTTTCGCTTTCCCCCTCCCTATTGCCACGGCGGAACTCATCGCCGCCTGCCTTGCCCGCTGCTGGACA
GGGGCTCGGCTGTTGGGCACTGACAATTCCGTGGTGTTGTCGGGGAAATCATCGTCCTTTCCTTGGCTGC
TCGCCTGTGTTGCCACCTGGATTCTGCGCGGGACGTCCTTCTGCTACGTCCCTTCGGCCCTCAATCCAGC
GGACCTTCCTTCCCGCGGCCTGCTGCCGGCTCTGCGGCCTCTTCCGCGTCTTCGCCTTCGCCCTCAGACG
AGTCGGATCTCCCTTTGGGCCGCCTCCCCGCGTCGACTTTAAGACCAATGACTTACAAGGCAGCTGTAGA
TCTTAGCCACTTTTTAAAAGAAAAGGGGGGACTGGAAGGGCTAATTCACTCCCAACGAAGACAAGATCTG
CTTTTTGCTTGTACTGGGTCTCTCTGGTTAGACCAGATCTGAGCCTGGGAGCTCTCTGGCTAACTAGGGA
ACCCACTGCTTAAGCCTCAATAAAGCTTGCCTTGAGTGCTTCAAGTAGTGTGTGCCCGTCTGTTGTGTGA
CTCTGGTAACTAGAGATCCCTCAGACCCTTTTAGTCAGTGTGGAAAATCTCTAGCAGTACGTATAGTAGT
TCATGTCATCTTATTATTCAGTATTTATAACTTGCAAAGAAATGAATATCAGAGAGTGAGAGGAACTTGT
TTATTGCAGCTTATAATGGTTACAAATAAAGCAATAGCATCACAAATTTCACAAATAAAGCATTTTTTTC
ACTGCATTCTAGTTGTGGTTTGTCCAAACTCATCAATGTATCTTATCATGTCTGGCTCTAGCTATCCCGC
CCCTAACTCCGCCCATCCCGCCCCTAACTCCGCCCAGTTCCGCCCATTCTCCGCCCCATGGCTGACTAAT
TTTTTTTATTTATGCAGAGGCCGAGGCCGCCTCGGCCTCTGAGCTATTCCAGAAGTAGTGAGGAGGCTTT
TTTGGAGGCCTAGGGACGTACCCAATTCGCCCTATAGTGAGTCGTATTACGCGCGCTCACTGGCCGTCGT
TTTACAACGTCGTGACTGGGAAAACCCTGGCGTTACCCAACTTAATCGCCTTGCAGCACATCCCCCTTTC
GCCAGCTGGCGTAATAGCGAAGAGGCCCGCACCGATCGCCCTTCCCAACAGTTGCGCAGCCTGAATGGCG
AATGGG
[124 nt withheld, positions 3367-3490]
C
[91 nt withheld, positions 3492-3582]
A
[49 nt withheld, positions 3584-3632]
CCTTTGACGTTGGAGTCCACGTTCTTT
[37 nt withheld, positions 3660-3696]
ACCCTATCTCGGTCTATTCTTTTGATTTATAAGGGATTTTGCCGATTTCGGCCTATTGGTTAAAAAATGA
GCTGATTTAACAAAAATTTAACGCGAATTTTAACAAAATATTAACGCTTACAATTTAGGTGGCACTTTTC
GGGGAAATGTGCGCGGAACCCCTATTTGTTTATTTTTCTAAATACATTCAAATATGTATCCGCTCATGAG
ACAATAACCCTGATAAATGCTTCAATAATATTGAAAAAGGAAGAGTATGAGTATTCAACATTTCCGTGTC
GCCCTTATTCCCTTTTTTGCGGCATTTTGCCTTCCTGTTTTTGCTCACCCAGAAACGCTGGTGAAAGTAA
AAGATGCTGAAGATCAGTTGGGTGCACGAGTGGGTTACATCGAACTGGATCTCAACAGCGGTAAGATCCT
TGAGAGTTTTCGCCCCGAAGAACGTTTTCCAATGATGAGCACTTTTAAAGTTCTGCTATGTGGCGCGGTA
TTATCCCGTATTGACGCCGGGCAAGAGCAACTCGGTCGCCGCATACACTATTCTCAGAATGACTTGGTTG
AGTACTCACCAGTCACAGAAAAGCATCTTACGGATGGCATGACAGTAAGAGAATTATGCAGTGCTGCCAT
AACCATGAGTGATAACACTGCGGCCAACTTACTTCTGACAACGATCGGAGGACCGAAGGAGCTAACCGCT
TTTTTGCACAACATGGGGGATCATGTAACTCGCCTTGATCGTTGGGAACCGGAGCTGAATGAAGCCATAC
CAAACGACGAGCGTGACACCACGATGCCTGTAGCAATGGCAACAACGTTGCGCAAACTATTAACTGGCGA
ACTACTTACTCTAGCTTCCCGGCAACAATTAATAGACTGGATGGAGGCGGATAAAGTTGCAGGACCACTT
CTGCGCTCGGCCCTTCCGGCTGGCTGGTTTATTGCTGATAAATCTGGAGCCGGTGAGCGTGGGTCTCGCG
GTATCATTGCAGCACTGGGGCCAGATGGTAAGCCCTCCCGTATCGTAGTTATCTACACGACGGGGAGTCA
GGCAACTATGGATGAACGAAATAGACAGATCGCTGAGATAGGTGCCTCACTGATTAAGCATTGGTAACTG
TCAGACCAAGTTTACTCATATATACTTTAGATTGATTTAAAACTTCATTTTTAATTTAAAAGGATCTAGG
TGAAGATCCTTTTTGATAATCTCATGACCAAAATCCCTTAACGTGAGTTTTCGTTCCACTGAGCGTCAGA
CCCCGTAGAAAAGATCAAAGGATCTTCTTGAGATCCTTTTTTTCTGCGCGTAATCTGCTGCTTGCAAACA
AAAAAACCACCGCTACCAGCGGTGGTTTGTTTGCCGGATCAAGAGCTACCAACTCTTTTTCCGAAGGTAA
CTGGCTTCAGCAGAGCGCAGATACCAAATACTGTTCTTCTAGTGTAGCCGTAGTTAGGCCACCACTTCAA
GAACTCTGTAGCACCGCCTACATACCTCGCTCTGCTAATCCTGTTACCAGTGGCTGCTGCCAGTGGCGAT
AAGTCGTGTCTTACCGGGTTGGACTCAAGACGATAGTTACCGGATAAGGCGCAGCGGTCGGGCTGAACGG
GGGGTTCGTGCACACAGCCCAGCTTGGAGCGAACGACCTACACCGAACTGAGATACCTACAGCGTGAGCT
ATGAGAAAGCGCCACGCTTCCCGAAGGGAGAAAGGCGGACAGGTATCCGGTAAGCGGCAGGGTCGGAACA
GGAGAGCGCACGAGGGAGCTTCCAGGGGGAAACGCCTGGTATCTTTATAGTCCTGTCGGGTTTCGCCACC
TCTGACTTGAGCGTCGATTTTTGTGATGCTCGTCAGGGGGGCGGAGCCTATGGAAAAACGCCAGCAACGC
GGCCTTTTTACGGTTCCTGGCCTTTTGCTGGCCTTTTGCTCACATGTTCTTTCCTGCGTTATCCCCTGAT
TCTGTGGATAACCGTATTACCGCCTTTGAGTGAGCTGATACCGCTCGCCGCAGCCGAACGACCGAGCGCA
GCGAGTCAGTGAGCGAGGAAGCGGAAGAGCGCCCAATACGCAAACCGCCTCTCCCCGCGCGTTGGCCGAT
TCATTAATGCAGCTGGCACGACAGGTTTCCCGACTGGAAAGCGGGCAGTGAGCGCAACGCAATTAATGTG
AGTTAGCTCACTCATTAGGCACCCCAGGCTTTACACTTTATGCTTCCGGCTCGTATGTTGTGTGGAATTG
TGAGCGGATAACAATTTCACACAGGAAACAGCTATGACCATGATTACGCCAAGCGCGCAATTAACCCTCA
CTAAAGGGAACAAAAGCTGGAGCTGCAAGCTTAATGTAGTCTTATGCAATACTCTTGTAGTCTTGCAACA
TGGTAACGATGAGTTAGCAACATGCCTTACAAGGAGAGAAAAAGCACCGTGCATGCCGATTGGTGGAAGT
AAGGTGGTACGATCGTGCCTTATTAGGAAGGCAACAGACGGGTCTGACATGGATTGGACGAACCACTGAA
TTGCCGCATTGCAGAGATATTGTATTTAAGTGCCTAGCTCGATACATAAACGGGTCTCTCTGGTTAGACC
AGATCTGAGCCTGGGAGCTCTCTGGCTAACTAGGGAACCCACTGCTTAAGCCTCAATAAAGCTTGCCTTG
AGTGCTTCAAGTAGTGTGTGCCCGTCTGTTGTGTGACTCTGGTAACTAGAGATCCCTCAGACCCTTTTAG
TCAGTGTGGAAAATCTCTAGCAGTGGCGCCCGAACAGGGACTTGAAAGCGAAAGGGAAACCAGAGGAGCT
CTCTCGACGCAGGACTCGGCTTGCTGAAGCGCGCACGGCAAGAGGCGAGGGGCGGCGACTGGTGAGTACG
CCAAAAATTTTGACTAGCGGAGGCTAGAAGGAGAGAGATGGGTGCGAGAGCGTCAGTATTAAGCGGGGGA
GAATTAGATCGCGATGGGAAAAAATTCGGTTAAGGCCAGGGGGAAAGAAAAAATATAAATTAAAACATAT
AGTATGGGCAAGCAGGGAGCTAGAACGATTCGCAGTTAATCCTGGCCTGTTAGAAACATCAGAAGGCTGT
AGACAAATACTGGGACAGCTACAACCATCCCTTCAGACAGGATCAGAAGAACTTAGATCATTATATAATA
CAGTAGCAACCCTCTATTGTGTGCATCAAAGGATAGAGATAAAAGACACCAAGGAAGCTTTAGACAAGAT
AGAGGAAGAGCAAAACAAAAGTAAGACCACCGCACAGCAAGCGGCCGCTGATCTTCAGACCTGGAGGAGG
AGATATGAGGGACAATTGGAGAAGTGAATTATATAAATATAAAGTAGTAAAAATTGAACCATTAGGAGTA
GCACCCACCAAGGCAAAGAGAAGAGTGGTGCAGAGAGAAAAAAGAGCAGTGGGAATAGGAGCTTTGTTCC
TTGGGTTCTTGGGAGCAGCAGGAAGCACTATGGGCGCAGCGTCAATGACGCTGACGGTACAGGCCAGACA
ATTATTGTCTGGTATAGTGCAGCAGCAGAACAATTTGCTGAGGGCTATTGAGGCGCAACAGCATCTGTTG
CAACTCACAGTCTGGGGCATCAAGCAGCTCCAGGCAAGAATCCTGGCTGTGGAAAGATACCTAAAGGATC
AACAGCTCCTGGGGATTTGGGGTTGCTCTGGAAAACTCATTTGCACCACTGCTGTGCCTTGGAATGCTAG
TTGGAGTAATAAATCTCTGGAACAGATTTGGAATCACACGACCTGGATGGAGTGGGACAGAGAAATTAAC
AATTACACAAGCTTAATACACTCCTTAATTGAAGAATCGCAAAACCAGCAAGAAAAGAATGAACAAGAAT
TATTGGAATTAGATAAATGGGCAAGTTTGTGGAATTGGTTTAACATAACAAATTGGCTGTGGTATATAAA
ATTATTCATAATGATAGTAGGAGGCTTGGTAGGTTTAAGAATAGTTTTTGCTGTACTTTCTATAGTGAAT
AGAGTTAGGCAGGGATATTCACCATTATCGTTTCAGACCCACCTCCCAACCCCGAGGGGACCCAGAGAGG
GCCTATTTCCCATGATTCCTTCATATTTGCATATACGATACAAGGCTGTTAGAGAGATAATTAGAATTAA
TTTGACTGTAAACACAAAGATATTAGTACAAAATACGTGACGTAGAAAGTAATAATTTCTTGGGTAGTTT
GCAGTTTTAAAATTATGTTTTAAAATGGACTATCATATGCTTACCGTAACTTGAAAGTATTTCGATTTCT
TGGCTTTATATATCTTGTGGAAAGGACGAAACACCGGGAACGGTCATCCCACTCGGGTTTTAGAGCTAGA
AATAGCAAGTTAAAATAAGGCTAGTCCGTTATCAACTTGAAAAAGTGGCACCGAGTCGGTGCTTTTTTAA
GCTTGGCGTAACTAGATCTTGAGACAAATGGCAGTATTCATCCACAATTTTAAAAGAAAAGGGGGGATTG
GGGGGTACAGTGCAGGGGAAAGAATAGTAGACATAATAGCAACAGACATACAAACTAAAGAATTACAAAA
ACAAATTACAAAAATTCAAAATTTTCGGGTTTATTACAGGGACAGCAGAGATCCACTTTGGCGCCGGCTC
GAGGGGG
