>Addgene plasmid #77386 | PHKG2 gRNA (BRDN0001147383) | depositor partial sequence | sequence record 144846 | Target Sequence
GGAACGGTCATCCCACTCGG
