>Addgene plasmid #77386 | PHKG2 gRNA (BRDN0001147383) | addgene partial sequence | sequence record 187661 | hU6-F
TAGAAAGTAATAATTTCTTGGGTAGTTTGCNGTTTTAAAATTATGTTTTAAAATGGACTATCATATGCTT
ACCGTAACTTGAAAGTATTTCGATTTCTTGGCTTTATATATCTTGTGGAAAGGACGAAACACCGGGAACG
GTCATCCCACTCGGGTTTTAGAGCTAGAAATAGCAAGTTAAAATAAGGCTAGTCCGTTATCAACTTGAAA
AAGTGGCACCGAGTCGGTGCTTTTTTAAGCTTGGCGTAACTAGATCTTGAGACAAATGGCAGTATTCATC
CACAATTTTAAAAGAAAAGGGGGGATTGGGGGGTACAGTGCAGGGGAAAGAATAGTAGACATAATAGCAA
CAGACATACAAACTAAAGAATTACAAAAACAAATTACAAAAATTCAAAATTTTCGGGTTTATTACAGGGA
CAGCAGAGATCCACTTTGGCGCCGGCTCGAGGGGGCCCGGGTGCAAAGATGGATAAAGTTTTAAACAGAG
AGGAATCTTTGCAGCTAATGGACCTTCTAGGTCTTGAAAGGAGTGGGAATTGGCTCCGGTGCCCGTCAGT
GGGCAGAGCG
